>Addgene plasmid #212677 | pCfB12706 | addgene full sequence | sequence record 445694 | Addgene NGS Result
CTTCTTGAGATCCTTTTTTTCTGCGCGTAATCTGCTGCTTGCAAACAAAAAAACCACCGCTACCAGCGGT
GGTTTGTTTGCCGGATCAAGAGCTACCAACTCTTTTTCCGAAGGTAACTGGCTTCAGCAGAGCGCAGATA
CCAAATACTGTTCTTCTAGTGTAGCCGTAGTTAGGCCACCACTTCAAGAACTCTGTAGCACCGCCTACAT
ACCTCGCTCTGCTAATCCTGTTACCAGTGGCTGCTGCCAGTGGCGATAAGTCGTGTCTTACCGGGTTGGA
CTCAAGACGATAGTTACCGGATAAGGCGCAGCGGTCGGGCTGAACGGGGGGTTCGTGCACACAGCCCAGC
TTGGAGCGAACGACCTACACCGAACTGAGATACCTACAGCGTGAGCTATGAGAAAGCGCCACGCTTCCCG
AAGGGAGAAAGGCGGACAGGTATCCGGTAAGCGGCAGGGTCGGAACAGGAGAGCGCACGAGGGAGCTTCC
AGGGGGAAACGCCTGGTATCTTTATAGTCCTGTCGGGTTTCGCCACCTCTGACTTGAGCGTCGATTTTTG
TGATGCTCGTCAGGGGGGCGGAGCCTATGGAAAAACGCCAGCAACGCGGCCTTTTTACGGTTCCTGGCCT
TTTGCTGGCCTTTTGCTCACATGTTCTTTCCTGCGTTATCCCCTGATTCTGTGGATAACCGTATTACCGC
CTTTGAGTGAGCTGATACCGCTCGCCGCAGCCGAACGACCGAGCGCAGCGAGTCAGTGAGCGAGGAAGCG
GAAGAGCGCCCAATACGCAAACCGCCTCTCCCCGCGCGTTGGCCGATTCATTAATGCAGCTGGCACGACA
GGTTTCCCGACTGGAAAGCGGGCAGTGAGCGCAACGCAATTAATGTGAGTTAGCTCACTCATTAGGCACC
CCAGGCTTTACACTTTATGCTTCCGGCTCGTATGTTGTGTGGAATTGTGAGCGGATAACAATTTCACACA
GGAAACAGCTATGACCATGATTACGCCAAGCTATTTAGGTGACACTATAGAATACTCAAGCTATGCATCA
AGCTTGGTACCGAGCTCGGATCCACTAGTAACGGCCGCCAGTGTGCTGGAATTCGCCCTTATGCCGTCTC
AGGTCTCACATTTGCTGTAGATATGTCTTGTGTGTAAGGGGGTTGGGGTGGTTGTTTGTGTTCTTGACTT
TTGTGTTAGCAAGGGAAGACGGGCAAAAAAGTGAGTGTGGTTGGGAGGGAGAAACGAGCCTTATATATAA
TGCTTGTTTGTGTTTGTGCAAGTGGACGCCGAAACGGGCAGGAGCCAAACTAAACAAGGCAGACAATGCG
AGCTTAATTGGATTGCCTGATGGGCAGGGGTTAGGGCTCGATCAATGGGGGTGCGAAGTGACAAAATTGG
GAATTAGGTTCGCAAGCAAGGCTGACAAGACTTTGGCCCAAACATTTGTACGCGGTGGACAACAGGAGCC
ACCCATCGTCTGTCACGGGCTAGCCGGTCGTGCGTCCTGTCAGGCTCCACCCAGGCTCCATGCCACTCCA
TACAATCCCACTAGTGTACCGCTAGGCCGCTTTTAGCTCCCATCTAAGACCCCCCCAAAACCTCCACTGT
ACAGTGCACTGTACTGTGTGGCGATCAAGGGCAAGGGAAAAAAGGCGCAAACATGCATGCATGGAATGAC
GTAGGTAAGGCGTTACTAGACTGAAAAGTGGCACATTTCGGCGTGCCAAAGGGTCCTAGGTGCGTTTCGC
GAGTGGGCGCCAGGCCAAGCCGCTCCAAAACGCCTCTCCGACTCCCTCCAGCGGCCTCCATATCCCCATC
CCTCTCCACAGCAATGTTGTTAAGCCTTGCAAACGAAAAAATAGAAAGGCTAATAAGCTTCCAATATTGT
GGTGTACGCTGCATAACGCAACAATGAGCGCCAAACAACACACACACACAGCACACAGCAGCATTAACCA
CGATGAACAGCATGACATTACAGGTGGGTGTGTAATCAGGGCCCTGATTGCTGGTGGTGGGAGCCCCCAT
CATGGGCTCTCGTCCCGCCGCGGAAACCGGAAACGCTCGAATCTGCCGCCGCTCATACTCACCGAAACGT
GTGGGGCTCGAAAAAACGGGCGCCAAACTCCCCGTTGAGACCGATGAGACGATGCAAGGGCGAATTCTGC
AGATATCCATCACACTGGCGGCCGCTCGAGCATGCATCTAGAGGGCCCAATTCGCCCTATAGTGAGTCGT
ATTACAATTCACTGGCCGTCGTTTTACAACGTCGTGACTGGGAAAACCCTGGCGTTACCCAACTTAATCG
CCTTGCAGCACATCCCCCTTTCGCCAGCTGGCGTAATAGCGAAGAGGCCCGCACCGATCGCCCTTCCCAA
CAGTTGCGCAGCCTATACGTACGGCAGTTTAAGGTTTACACCTATAAAAGAGAGAGCCGTTATCGTCTGT
TTGTGGATGTACAGAGTGATATTATTGACACGCCGGGGCGACGGATGGTGATCCCCCTGGCCAGTGCACG
TCTGCTGTCAGATAAAGTCTCCCGTGAACTTTACCCGGTGGTGCATATCGGGGATGAAAGCTGGCGCATG
ATGACCACCGATATGGCCAGTGTGCCGGTCTCCGTTATCGGGGAAGAAGTGGCTGATCTCAGCCACCGCG
AAAATGACATCAAAAACGCCATTAACCTGATGTTCTGGGGAATATAAATGTCAGGCATGAGATTATCAAA
AAGGATCTTCACCTAGATCCTTTTCACGTAGAAAGCCAGTCCGCAGAAACGGTGCTGACCCCGGATGAAT
GTCAGCTACTGGGCTATCTGGACAAGGGAAAACGCAAGCGCAAAGAGAAAGCAGGTAGCTTGCAGTGGGC
TTACATGGCGATAGCTAGACTGGGCGGTTTTATGGACAGCAAGCGAACCGGAATTGCCAGCTGGGGCGCC
CTCTGGTAAGGTTGGGAAGCCCTGCAAAGTAAACTGGATGGCTTTCTTGCCGCCAAGGATCTGATGGCGC
AGGGGATCAAGCTCTGATCAAGAGACAGGATGAGGATCGTTTCGCATGATTGAACAAGATGGATTGCACG
CAGGTTCTCCGGCCGCTTGGGTGGAGAGGCTATTCGGCTATGACTGGGCACAACAGACAATCGGCTGCTC
TGATGCCGCCGTGTTCCGGCTGTCAGCGCAGGGGCGCCCGGTTCTTTTTGTCAAGACCGACCTGTCCGGT
GCCCTGAATGAACTGCAAGACGAGGCAGCGCGGCTATCGTGGCTGGCCACGACGGGCGTTCCTTGCGCAG
CTGTGCTCGACGTTGTCACTGAAGCGGGAAGGGACTGGCTGCTATTGGGCGAAGTGCCGGGGCAGGATCT
CCTGTCATCTCACCTTGCTCCTGCCGAGAAAGTATCCATCATGGCTGATGCAATGCGGCGGCTGCATACG
CTTGATCCGGCTACCTGCCCATTCGACCACCAAGCGAAACATCGCATCGAGCGAGCACGTACTCGGATGG
AAGCCGGTCTTGTCGATCAGGATGATCTGGACGAAGAGCATCAGGGGCTCGCGCCAGCCGAACTGTTCGC
CAGGCTCAAGGCGAGCATGCCCGACGGCGAGGATCTCGTCGTGACCCATGGCGATGCCTGCTTGCCGAAT
ATCATGGTGGAAAATGGCCGCTTTTCTGGATTCATCGACTGTGGCCGGCTGGGTGTGGCGGACCGCTATC
AGGACATAGCGTTGGCTACCCGTGATATTGCTGAAGAGCTTGGCGGCGAATGGGCTGACCGCTTCCTCGT
GCTTTACGGTATCGCCGCTCCCGATTCGCAGCGCATCGCCTTCTATCGCCTTCTTGACGAGTTCTTCTGA
ATTATTAACGCTTACAATTTCCTGATGCGGTATTTTCTCCTTACGCATCTGTGCGGTATTTCACACCGCA
TCAGGTGGCACTTTTCGGGGAAATGTGCGCGGAACCCCTATTTGTTTATTTTTCTAAATACATTCAAATA
TGTATCCGCTCATGAGACAATAACCCTGATAAATGCTTCAATAATAGCACGTGAGGAGGGCCACCATGGC
CAAGTTGACCAGTGCCGTTCCGGTGCTCACCGCGCGCGACGTCGCCGGAGCGGTCGAGTTCTGGACCGAC
CGGCTCGGGTTCTCCCGGGACTTCGTGGAGGACGACTTCGCCGGTGTGGTCCGGGACGACGTGACCCTGT
TCATCAGCGCGGTCCAGGACCAGGTGGTGCCGGACAACACCCTGGCCTGGGTGTGGGTGCGCGGCCTGGA
CGAGCTGTACGCCGAGTGGTCGGAGGTCGTGTCCACGAACTTCCGGGACGCCTCCGGGCCGGCCATGACC
GAGATCGGCGAGCAGCCGTGGGGGCGGGAGTTCGCCCTGCGCGACCCGGCCGGCAACTGCGTGCACTTCG
TGGCCGAGGAGCAGGACTGACACGTGCTAAAACTTCATTTTTAATTTAAAAGGATCTAGGTGAAGATCCT
TTTTGATAATCTCATGACCAAAATCCCTTAACGTGAGTTTTCGTTCCACTGAGCGTCAGACCCCGTAGAA
AAGATCAAAGGAT
Features (pLannotate 1.2.2; 14 found; start..end, strand, type, name):
      5..593     +  rep_origin     ori: high-copy-number ColE1/pMB1/pBR322/pUC origin of replication
    776..868     +  CDS            lacI (fragment): lac repressor; lacI; The lac repressor binds to the lac operator to inhibit transcription in E. coli. This inhibition can be relieved by adding lactose or isopropyl-β-D-thiogalactopyranoside (IPTG).
    881..902     +  protein_bind   CAP binding site: CAP binding activates transcription in the presence of cAMP. E. coli catabolite activator protein
    917..947     +  promoter       lac promoter: promoter for the E. coli lac operon
    955..971     +  protein_bind   lac operator: The lac repressor binds to the lac operator to inhibit transcription in E. coli. This inhibition can be relieved by adding lactose or isopropyl-β-D-thiogalactopyranoside (IPTG). lac repressor encoded by lacI
   1013..1031    +  promoter       SP6 promoter: promoter for bacteriophage SP6 RNA polymerase
   2226..2244    -  promoter       T7 promoter: promoter for bacteriophage T7 RNA polymerase
   2247..2394    +  CDS            lacZα (fragment): LacZα fragment of β-galactosidase; lacZ fragment
   2404..2707    +  CDS            ccdB (fragment): CcdB, a bacterial toxin that poisons DNA gyrase; ccdB; Plasmids containing the ccdB gene cannot be propagated in standard E. coli strains.
   2755..3024    +  CDS            tnpA (fragment): TN5P_ECOLX - Also known as tnp. Experimental evidence at protein level: Swiss-Prot protein existence level 1. Mediates transposition of transposon Tn5 by a 'cut and paste' mechanism. First, the monomeric transposase binds the 19 bp inverted DNA repeats flanking the transposon. Then, dimerization of the DNA- bound transposase creates a synaptic DNA complex. After nicking of the first DNA strand, excision of the transposon proceeds through a series of intermediates. The transposase then mediates the insertion of the transposon at a new site by strand transfer. The activity of the wild- type tran
   3056..3850    +  CDS            NeoR/KanR: aminoglycoside phosphotransferase from Tn5; aph(3')-II (or nptII); confers resistance to neomycin, kanamycin, and G418 (Geneticin®)
   3871..3921    -  misc_feature   bom (fragment): basis of mobility region from pBR322
   3948..4036    +  promoter       AmpR promoter (fragment): bla
   4056..4430    +  CDS            BleoR: antibiotic-binding protein; Sh ble from Streptoalloteichus hindustanus; confers resistance to bleomycin, phleomycin, and Zeocin™
