>Addgene plasmid #212677 | pCfB12706 Sequencing Result | analyzer sequence | sequence record 423556
CTTCTTGAGATCCTTTTTTTCTGCGCGTAATCTGCTGCTTGCAAACAAAAAAACCACCGCTACCAGCGGT
GGTTTGTTTGCCGGATCAAGAGCTACCAACTCTTTTTCCGAAGGTAACTGGCTTCAGCAGAGCGCAGATA
CCAAATACTGTTCTTCTAGTGTAGCCGTAGTTAGGCCACCACTTCAAGAACTCTGTAGCACCGCCTACAT
ACCTCGCTCTGCTAATCCTGTTACCAGTGGCTGCTGCCAGTGGCGATAAGTCGTGTCTTACCGGGTTGGA
CTCAAGACGATAGTTACCGGATAAGGCGCAGCGGTCGGGCTGAACGGGGGGTTCGTGCACACAGCCCAGC
TTGGAGCGAACGACCTACACCGAACTGAGATACCTACAGCGTGAGCTATGAGAAAGCGCCACGCTTCCCG
AAGGGAGAAAGGCGGACAGGTATCCGGTAAGCGGCAGGGTCGGAACAGGAGAGCGCACGAGGGAGCTTCC
AGGGGGAAACGCCTGGTATCTTTATAGTCCTGTCGGGTTTCGCCACCTCTGACTTGAGCGTCGATTTTTG
TGATGCTCGTCAGGGGGGCGGAGCCTATGGAAAAACGCCAGCAACGCGGCCTTTTTACGGTTCCTGGCCT
TTTGCTGGCCTTTTGCTCACATGTTCTTTCCTGCGTTATCCCCTGATTCTGTGGATAACCGTATTACCGC
CTTTGAGTGAGCTGATACCGCTCGCCGCAGCCGAACGACCGAGCGCAGCGAGTCAGTGAGCGAGGAAGCG
GAAGAGCGCCCAATACGCAAACCGCCTCTCCCCGCGCGTTGGCCGATTCATTAATGCAGCTGGCACGACA
GGTTTCCCGACTGGAAAGCGGGCAGTGAGCGCAACGCAATTAATGTGAGTTAGCTCACTCATTAGGCACC
CCAGGCTTTACACTTTATGCTTCCGGCTCGTATGTTGTGTGGAATTGTGAGCGGATAACAATTTCACACA
GGAAACAGCTATGACCATGATTACGCCAAGCTATTTAGGTGACACTATAGAATACTCAAGCTATGCATCA
AGCTTGGTACCGAGCTCGGATCCACTAGTAACGGCCGCCAGTGTGCTGGAATTCGCCCTTTGCCGTCTCA
GGTCTCACATTGGAGTTTGGCGCCCGTTTTTTCGAGCCCCACACGTTTCGGTGAGTATGAGCGGCGGCAG
ATTCGAGCGTTTCCGGTTTCCGCGGCGGGACGAGAGCCCATGATGGGGGCTCCCACCACCAGCAATCAGG
GCCCTGATTACACACCCACCTGTAATGTCATGCTGTTCATCGTGGTTAATGCTGCTGTGTGCTGTGTGTG
TGTGTTGTTTGGCGCTCATTGTTGCGTTATGCAGCGTACACCACAATATTGGAAGCTTATTAGCCTTTCT
ATTTTTTCGTTTGCAAGGCTTAACAACATTGCTGTGGAGAGGGATGGGGATATGGAGGCCGCTGGAGGGA
GTCGGAGAGGCGTTTTGGAGCGGCTTGGCCTGGCGCCCACTCGCGAAACGCACCTAGGACCCTTTGGCAC
GCCGAAATGTGCCACTTTTCAGTCTAGTAACGCCTTACCTACGTCATTCCATGCATGCATGTTTGCGCCT
TTTTTCCCTTGCCCTTGATCGCCACACAGTACAGTGCACTGTACAGTGGAGGTTTTGGGGGGGTCTTAGA
TGGGAGCTAAAAGCGGCCTAGCGGTACACTAGTGGGATTGTATGGAGTGGCATGGAGCCTRGGTGGAGCC
TGACAGGACGCACGACCGGCTAGCCCGTGACAGACGATGGGTGGCTCCTGTTGTCCACCGCGTACAAATG
TTTGGGCCAAAGTCTTGTCAGCCTTGCTTGCGAACCTAATTCCCAATTTTGTCACTTCGCACCCCCATTG
ATCGAGCCCTAACCCCTGCCCATCAGGCAATCCAATTAAGCTCGCATTGTCTGCCTTGTTTAGTTTGGCT
CCTGCCCGTTTCGGCGTCCACTTGCACAAACACAAACAAGCATTATATATAAGGCTCGTTTCTCCCTCCC
AACCACACTCACTTTTTTGCCCGTCTTCCCTTGCTAACACAAAAGTCAAGAACACAAACAACCACCCCAA
CCCCCTTACACACAAGACATATCTAAGCACCGTTGAGACCGATGAGACGATGCAAGGGCGAATTCTGCAG
ATATCCATCACACTGGCGGCCGCTCGAGCATGCATCTAGAGGGCCCAATTCGCCCTATAGTGAGTCGTAT
TACAATTCACTGGCCGTCGTTTTACAACGTCGTGACTGGGAAAACCCTGGCGTTACCCAACTTAATCGCC
TTGCAGCACATCCCCCTTTCGCCAGCTGGCGTAATAGCGAAGAGGCCCGCACCGATCGCCCTTCCCAACA
GTTGCGCAGCCTATACGTACGGCAGTTTAAGGTTTACACCTATAAAAGAGAGAGCCGTTATCGTCTGTTT
GTGGATGTACAGAGTGATATTATTGACACGCCGGGGCGACGGATGGTGATCCCCCTGGCCAGTGCACGTC
TGCTGTCAGATAAAGTCTCCCGTGAACTTTACCCGGTGGTGCATATCGGGGATGAAAGCTGGCGCATGAT
GACCACCGATATGGCCAGTGTGCCGGTCTCCGTTATCGGGGAAGAAGTGGCTGATCTCAGCCACCGCGAA
AATGACATCAAAAACGCCATTAACCTGATGTTCTGGGGAATATAAATGTCAGGCATGAGATTATCAAAAA
GGATCTTCACCTAGATCCTTTTCACGTAGAAAGCCAGTCCGCAGAAACGGTGCTGACCCCGGATGAATGT
CAGCTACTGGGCTATCTGGACAAGGGAAAACGCAAGCGCAAAGAGAAAGCAGGTAGCTTGCAGTGGGCTT
ACATGGCGATAGCTAGACTGGGCGGTTTTATGGACAGCAAGCGAACCGGAATTGCCAGCTGGGGCGCCCT
CTGGTAAGGTTGGGAAGCCCTGCAAAGTAAACTGGATGGCTTTCTTGCCGCCAAGGATCTGATGGCGCAG
GGGATCAAGCTCTGATCAAGAGACAGGATGAGGATCGTTTCGCATGATTGAACAAGATGGATTGCACGCA
GGTTCTCCGGCCGCTTGGGTGGAGAGGCTATTCGGCTATGACTGGGCACAACAGACAATCGGCTGCTCTG
ATGCCGCCGTGTTCCGGCTGTCAGCGCAGGGGCGCCCGGTTCTTTTTGTCAAGACCGACCTGTCCGGTGC
CCTGAATGAACTGCAAGACGAGGCAGCGCGGCTATCGTGGCTGGCCACGACGGGCGTTCCTTGCGCAGCT
GTGCTCGACGTTGTCACTGAAGCGGGAAGGGACTGGCTGCTATTGGGCGAAGTGCCGGGGCAGGATCTCC
TGTCATCTCACCTTGCTCCTGCCGAGAAAGTATCCATCATGGCTGATGCAATGCGGCGGCTGCATACGCT
TGATCCGGCTACCTGCCCATTCGACCACCAAGCGAAACATCGCATCGAGCGAGCACGTACTCGGATGGAA
GCCGGTCTTGTCGATCAGGATGATCTGGACGAAGAGCATCAGGGGCTCGCGCCAGCCGAACTGTTCGCCA
GGCTCAAGGCGAGCATGCCCGACGGCGAGGATCTCGTCGTGACCCATGGCGATGCCTGCTTGCCGAATAT
CATGGTGGAAAATGGCCGCTTTTCTGGATTCATCGACTGTGGCCGGCTGGGTGTGGCGGACCGCTATCAG
GACATAGCGTTGGCTACCCGTGATATTGCTGAAGAGCTTGGCGGCGAATGGGCTGACCGCTTCCTCGTGC
TTTACGGTATCGCCGCTCCCGATTCGCAGCGCATCGCCTTCTATCGCCTTCTTGACGAGTTCTTCTGAAT
TATTAACGCTTACAATTTCCTGATGCGGTATTTTCTCCTTACGCATCTGTGCGGTATTTCACACCGCATC
AGGTGGCACTTTTCGGGGAAATGTGCGCGGAACCCCTATTTGTTTATTTTTCTAAATACATTCAAATATG
TATCCGCTCATGAGACAATAACCCTGATAAATGCTTCAATAATAGCACGTGAGGAGGGCCACCATGGCCA
AGTTGACCAGTGCCGTTCCGGTGCTCACCGCGCGCGACGTCGCCGGAGCGGTCGAGTTCTGGACCGACCG
GCTCGGGTTCTCCCGGGACTTCGTGGAGGACGACTTCGCCGGTGTGGTCCGGGACGACGTGACCCTGTTC
ATCAGCGCGGTCCAGGACCAGGTGGTGCCGGACAACACCCTGGCCTGGGTGTGGGTGCGCGGCCTGGACG
AGCTGTACGCCGAGTGGTCGGAGGTCGTGTCCACGAACTTCCGGGACGCCTCCGGGCCGGCCATGACCGA
GATCGGCGAGCAGCCGTGGGGGCGGGAGTTCGCCCTGCGCGACCCGGCCGGCAACTGCGTGCACTTCGTG
GCCGAGGAGCAGGACTGACACGTGCTAAAACTTCATTTTTAATTTAAAAGGATCTAGGTGAAGATCCTTT
TTGATAATCTCATGACCAAAATCCCTTAACGTGAGTTTTCGTTCCACTGAGCGTCAGACCCCGTAGAAAA
GATCAAAGGAT
Features (pLannotate 1.2.2; 14 found; start..end, strand, type, name):
      5..593     +  rep_origin     ori: high-copy-number ColE1/pMB1/pBR322/pUC origin of replication
    776..868     +  CDS            lacI (fragment): lac repressor; lacI; The lac repressor binds to the lac operator to inhibit transcription in E. coli. This inhibition can be relieved by adding lactose or isopropyl-β-D-thiogalactopyranoside (IPTG).
    881..902     +  protein_bind   CAP binding site: CAP binding activates transcription in the presence of cAMP. E. coli catabolite activator protein
    917..947     +  promoter       lac promoter: promoter for the E. coli lac operon
    955..971     +  protein_bind   lac operator: The lac repressor binds to the lac operator to inhibit transcription in E. coli. This inhibition can be relieved by adding lactose or isopropyl-β-D-thiogalactopyranoside (IPTG). lac repressor encoded by lacI
   1013..1031    +  promoter       SP6 promoter: promoter for bacteriophage SP6 RNA polymerase
   2224..2242    -  promoter       T7 promoter: promoter for bacteriophage T7 RNA polymerase
   2245..2392    +  CDS            lacZα (fragment): LacZα fragment of β-galactosidase; lacZ fragment
   2402..2705    +  CDS            ccdB (fragment): CcdB, a bacterial toxin that poisons DNA gyrase; ccdB; Plasmids containing the ccdB gene cannot be propagated in standard E. coli strains.
   2753..3022    +  CDS            tnpA (fragment): TN5P_ECOLX - Also known as tnp. Experimental evidence at protein level: Swiss-Prot protein existence level 1. Mediates transposition of transposon Tn5 by a 'cut and paste' mechanism. First, the monomeric transposase binds the 19 bp inverted DNA repeats flanking the transposon. Then, dimerization of the DNA- bound transposase creates a synaptic DNA complex. After nicking of the first DNA strand, excision of the transposon proceeds through a series of intermediates. The transposase then mediates the insertion of the transposon at a new site by strand transfer. The activity of the wild- type tran
   3054..3848    +  CDS            NeoR/KanR: aminoglycoside phosphotransferase from Tn5; aph(3')-II (or nptII); confers resistance to neomycin, kanamycin, and G418 (Geneticin®)
   3869..3919    -  misc_feature   bom (fragment): basis of mobility region from pBR322
   3946..4034    +  promoter       AmpR promoter (fragment): bla
   4054..4428    +  CDS            BleoR: antibiotic-binding protein; Sh ble from Streptoalloteichus hindustanus; confers resistance to bleomycin, phleomycin, and Zeocin™
