[The description below was written by a language model from this plasmid's Addgene catalogue record and pLannotate feature annotations shown in this document.]
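Description:
pCfB12706 is a small (about 4.56 kb) TOPO-type cloning plasmid that stores the EXP promoter from the yeast Yarrowia lipolytica as a reusable DNA part. Although catalogued as a yeast expression vector, the annotated features are all bacterial: a high-copy ColE1/pUC-type origin for propagation in E. coli, a Tn5-derived NeoR/KanR gene that provides the kanamycin selection listed in the record, and a Sh ble (BleoR) gene downstream of a partial AmpR promoter that could additionally confer Zeocin resistance. No yeast origin, centromere, auxotrophic marker or integration homology is annotated, so the plasmid appears to serve as a part donor rather than something maintained in Yarrowia itself.

The cloning region has the typical layout of a lethal-selection TOPO backbone. A lac promoter with its CAP site and operator reads towards a lacZα–ccdB fusion, and the insertion site is flanked by SP6 and T7 phage promoters. Only fragments of lacZα and ccdB are annotated after the T7 promoter, consistent with an insert interrupting the toxic fusion so that recombinant clones survive in standard strains such as DH5alpha. The roughly 1.2 kb unannotated stretch between the SP6 and T7 promoters is where the EXP promoter insert presumably lies, though the feature tables do not label it. The two sequence records differ by only two nucleotides in length, within this interval, and carry identical annotations.

The associated work describes a combinatorial, iterative metabolic engineering method for Y. lipolytica applied to betanin biosynthesis. This suggests the plasmid is one of a set of promoter parts, probably used as a template or source fragment when assembling expression cassettes, although the record does not say how it is used.
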