Addgene plasmid #212677: pCfB12706
Purpose: EXP promoter
Depositing lab: Irina Borodina. Depositing organization: Danmarks Tekniske Universitet. Publication: Combinatorial iterative method for metabolic engineering of Yarrowia lipolytica: application for betanin biosynthesis. Jiang W, Wang S, Avila P, Jorgensen TS, Yang Z, Borodina I. Metab Eng. 2024 Sep 9:S1096-7176(24)00110-1. doi: 10.1016/j.ymben.2024.09.003. PubMed 39260817.
Backbone
  Vector backbone: Topo
  Vector type: Yeast Expression
Growth in bacteria
  Bacterial resistance: Kanamycin, 50 μg/mL
  Growth temperature: 37°C
  Growth strain: DH5alpha
  Copy number: High Copy
Gene/Insert
  Gene/Insert name: EXP
  Species: Y. lipolytica
  Cloning method: TOPO Cloning
Terms and licenses: Academic/Nonprofit Terms; Industry Terms: Not Available to Industry
How to cite: pCfB12706 was a gift from Irina Borodina (Addgene plasmid # 212677 ; http://n2t.net/addgene:212677 ; RRID:Addgene_212677)
